>Addgene plasmid #161944 | IBMc226 | addgene full sequence | sequence record 326341 | Addgene NGS Result
GTATGAGTATTCAACATTTCCGTGTCGCCCTTATTCCCTTTTTTGCGGCATTTTGCCTTCCTGTTTTTGC
TCACCCAGAAACGCTGGTGAAAGTAAAAGATGCTGAAGATCAGTTGGGTGCACGAGTGGGTTACATCGAA
CTGGATCTCAACAGCGGTAAGATCCTTGAGAGTTTTCGCCCCGAAGAACGTTTTCCAATGATGAGCACTT
TTAAAGTTCTGCTATGTGGCGCGGTATTATCCCGTATTGACGCCGGGCAAGAGCAACTCGGTCGCCGCAT
ACACTATTCTCAGAATGACTTGGTTGAGTACTCACCAGTCACAGAAAAGCATCTTACGGATGGCATGACA
GTAAGAGAATTATGCAGTGCTGCCATAACCATGAGTGATAACACTGCGGCCAACTTACTTCTGACAACGA
TCGGAGGACCGAAGGAGCTAACCGCTTTTTTGCACAACATGGGGGATCATGTAACTCGCCTTGATCGTTG
GGAACCGGAGCTGAATGAAGCCATACCAAACGACGAGCGTGACACCACGATGCCTGTAGCAATGGCAACA
ACGTTGCGCAAACTATTAACTGGCGAACTACTTACTCTAGCTTCCCGGCAACAATTAATAGACTGGATGG
AGGCGGATAAAGTTGCAGGACCACTTCTGCGCTCGGCCCTTCCGGCTGGCTGGTTTATTGCTGATAAATC
TGGAGCCGGTGAGCGTGGATCTCGCGGTATCATTGCAGCACTGGGGCCAGATGGTAAGCCCTCCCGTATC
GTAGTTATCTACACGACGGGGAGTCAGGCAACTATGGATGAACGAAATAGACAGATCGCTGAGATAGGTG
CCTCACTGATTAAGCATTGGTAATACTAGCTCCGGCAAAAAAACGGGCAAGGTGTCACCACCCTGCCCTT
TTTCTTTAAAACCGAAAAGATTACTTCGCGTTTGCCACCTGACGTCTAAGAAAAGGAATATTCAGCAATT
TGCCCGTGCCGAAGAAAGGCCCACCCGTGAAGGTGAGCCAGTGAGTTGATTGCTACGTAATTAGTTAGTT
AGCCCTTAGTGACTCGAATTCGCGGCCGCTTCTAGAGTTATGACAACTTGACGGCTACATCATTCACTTT
TTCTTCACAACCGGCACGGAACTCGCTCGGGCTGGCCCCGGTGCATTTTTTAAATACCCGCGAGAAATAG
AGTTGATCGTCAAAACCAACATTGCGACCGACGGTGGCGATAGGCATCCGGGTGGTGCTCAAAAGCAGCT
TCGCCTGGCTGATACGTTGGTCCTCGCGCCAGCTTAAGACGCTAATCCCTAACTGCTGGCGGAAAAGATG
TGACAGACGCGACGGCGACAAGCAAACATGCTGTGCGACGCTGGCGATATCAAAATTGCTGTCTGCCAGG
TGATCGCTGATGTACTGACAAGCCTCGCGTACCCGATTATCCATCGGTGGATGGAGCGACTCGTTAATCG
CTTCCATGCGCCGCAGTAACAATTGCTCAAGCAGATTTATCGCCAGCAGCTCCGAATAGCGCCCTTCCCC
TTGCCCGGCGTTAATGATTTGCCCAAACAGGTCGCTGAAATGCGGCTGGTGCGCTTCATCCGGGCGAAAG
AACCCCGTATTGGCAAATATTGACGGCCAGTTAAGCCATTCATGCCAGTAGGCGCGCGGACGAAAGTAAA
CCCACTGGTGATACCATTCGCGAGCCTCCGGATGACGACCGTAGTGATGAATCTCTCCTGGCGGGAACAG
CAAAATATCACCCGGTCGGCAAACAAATTCTCGTCCCTGATTTTTCACCACCCCCTGACCGCGAATGGTG
AGATTGAGAATATAACCTTTCATTCCCAGCGGTCGGTCGATAAAAAAATCGAGATAACCGTTGGCCTCAA
TCGGCGTTAAACCCGCCACCAGATGGGCATTAAACGAGTATCCCGGCAGCAGGGGATCATTTTGCGCTTC
AGCCATACTTTTCATACTCCCGCCATTCAGAGAAGAAACCAATTGTCCATATTGCATCAGACATTGCCGT
CACTGCGTCTTTTACTGGCACTTCTCGCTAACCAAACCGGTAACCCCGCTTATTAAAAGCATTCTGTAAC
AAAGCGGGACCAAAGCCATGACAAAAACGCGTAACAAAAGTGTCTATAATCACGGCAGAAAAGTCCACAT
TGATTATTTGCACGGCGTCACACTTTGCTATGCCATAGCATTTTTATCCATAAGATTAGCGGATCCTACC
TGACGCTTTTTATCGCAACTCTCTACTGTTTCTCCATTACTAGAGGGAAGAGAGTCAATTCAGGGTGGTG
AATATGTCCAGATTAGATAAAAGTAAAGTGATTAACAGCGCATTAGAGCTGCTTAATGAGGTCGGAATCG
AAGGTTTAACAACCCGTAAACTCGCCCAGAAGCTAGGTGTAGAGCAGCCTACATTGTATTGGCATGTAAA
AAATAAGCGGGCTTTGCTCGACGCCTTAGCCATTGAGATGTTAGATAGGCACCATACTCACTTTTGCCCT
TTAGAAGGGGAAAGCTGGCAAGATTTTTTACGTAATAACGCTAAAAGTTTTAGATGTGCTTTACTAAGTC
ATCGCGATGGAGCAAAAGTACATTTAGGTACACGGCCTACAGAAAAACAGTATGAAACTCTCGAAAATCA
ATTAGCCTTTTTATGCCAACAAGGTTTTTCACTAGAGAATGCATTATATGCACTCAGCGCTGTGGGGCAT
TTTACTTTAGGTTGCGTATTGGAAGATCAAGAGCATCAAGTCGCTAAAGAAGAAAGGGAAACACCTACTA
CTGATAGTATGCCGCCATTATTACGACAAGCTATCGAATTATTTGATCACCAAGGTGCAGAGCCAGCCTT
CTTATTCGGCCTTGAATTGATCATATGCGGATTAGAAAAACAACTTAAATGTGAAAGTGGGTCCTGATAC
TAGAGAACGCATGAGAAAGCCCCCGGAAGATCACCTTCCGGGGGCTTTTTTATTGCGCTACTAGTAGCGG
CCGCTGCAGGAGTCACTAAGGGTTAGTTAGTTAGATTAGCAGAAAGTCAAAAGCCTCCGACCGGAGGCTT
TTGACTAAAACTTCCCTTGGGGTTATCATTGGGGCTCACTCAAAGGCGGTAATCAGATAAAAAAAATCCT
TAGCTTTCGCTAAGGATGATTTCTGCTAGAGATGGAATAGACTGGATGGAGGCGGATAAAGTTGCAGGAC
CACTTCTGCGCTCGGCCCTTCCGGCTGGCTGGTTTATTGCTGATAAATCTGGAGCCGGTGAGCGTGGATC
TCGCGGTATCATTGCAGCACTGGGGCCAGATGGTAAGCCCTCCCGTATCGTAGTTATCTACACGACGGGG
AGTCAGGCAACTATGGATGAACGAAATAGACAGATCGCTGAGATAGGTGCCTCACTGATTAAGCATTGGT
AACTGTCAGACCAAGTTTACTCATATATACTTTAGATTGATTTAAAACTTCATTTTTAATTTAAAAGGAT
CTAGGTGAAGATCCTTTTTGATAATCTCATGACCAAAATCCCTTAACGTGAGTTTTCGTTCCACTGAGCG
TCAGACCCCTTAATAAGATGATCTTCTTGAGATCGTTTTGGTCTGCGCGTAATCTCTTGCTCTGAAAACG
AAAAAACCGCCTTGCAGGGCGGTTTTCGAAGGTTCTCTGAGCTACCAACTCTTTGAACCGAGGTAACTGG
CTTGGAGGAGCGCAGTCACCAAAACTTGTCCTTTCAGTTTAGCCTTAACCGGCGCATGACTTCAAGACTA
ACTCCTCTAAATCAATTACCAGTGGCTGCTGCCAGTGGTGCTTTTGCATGTCTTTCCGGGTTGGACTCAA
GACGATAGTTACCGGATAAGGCGCAGCGGTCGGACTGAACGGGGGGTTCGTGCATACAGTCCAGCTTGGA
GCGAACTGCCTACCCGGAACTGAGTGTCAGGCGTGGAATGAGACAAACGCGGCCATAACAGCGGAATGAC
ACCGGTAAACCGAAAGGCAGGAACAGGAGAGCGCACGAGGGAGCCGCCAGGGGGAAACGCCTGGTATCTT
TATAGTCCTGTCGGGTTTCGCCACCACTGATTTGAGCGTCAGATTTCGTGATGCTTGTCAGGGGGGCGGA
GCCTATGGAAAAACGGCTTTGCCGCGGCCCTCTCACTTCCCTGTTAAGTATCTTCCTGGCATCTTCCAGG
AAATCTCCGCCCCGTTCGTAAGCCATTTCCGCTCGCCGCAGTCGAACGACCGAGCGTAGCGAGTCAGTGA
GCGAGGAAGCGGAATATATCCTGTATCACATATTCTGCTGACGCACCGGTGCAGCCTTTTTTCTCCTGCC
ACATGAAGCACTTCACTGACACCCTCATCAGTGCCAACATAGTAAGCCAGTATACACTCCGCTAGCGCTG
AGGTCTGCCTCGTGAAGAAGGTGTTGCTGACTCATACCAGGCCTGAATCGCCCCATCATCCAGCCAGAAA
GTGAGGGAGCCACGGTTGATGAGAGCTTTGTTGTAGGTGGACCAGTTGGTGATTTTGAACTTTTGCTTTG
CCACGGAACGGTCTGCGTTGTCGGGAAGATGCGTGATCTGATCCTTCAACTCAGCAAAAGTTCGATTTAT
TCAACAAAGCCACGTTGTGTCTCAAAATCTCTGATGTTACATTGCACAAGATAAAAATATATCATCATGA
ACAATAAAACTGTCTGCTTACATAAACAGTAATACAAGGGGTGTTTACTAGAG
Features (pLannotate 1.2.2; 15 found; start..end, strand, type, name):
      3..863     +  CDS            AmpR: β-lactamase; bla; confers resistance to ampicillin, carbenicillin, and related antibiotics
    871..930     +  terminator     his operon terminator: This putative transcriptin terminator from the E. coli his operon has a 2-bp deletion introduced during synthesis. Its efficiency has not been determined.
    990..1019    -  terminator     T3Te terminator: phage T3 early transcription terminator
   1066..1087    +  misc_feature   BioBrick prefix: BioBrick prefix for parts that do not start with "ATG"
   1088..1966    -  CDS            araC: L-arabinose regulatory protein; araC
   2112..2277    +  promoter       araBAD promoter: araBAD; promoter of the L-arabinose operon of E. coli; the araC regulatory gene is transcribed in the opposite direction (Guzman et al., 1995)
   2286..2313    +  promoter       lacIq promoter (fragment): lacI (mutant); In the lacIq allele, a single base change in the promoter boosts expression of the lacI gene about 10-fold.
   2314..2934    +  CDS            tetR: TETR2_ECOLX - Experimental evidence at protein level: Swiss-Prot protein existence level 1. TetR is the repressor of the tetracycline resistance element; its N-terminal region forms a helix-turn-helix structure and binds DNA. Binding of tetracycline to TetR reduces the repressor affinity for the tetracycline resistance gene (tetA) promoter operator sites. From Escherichia coli.
   2999..3019    +  misc_feature   BioBrick suffix: universal suffix for all parts
   3055..3086    +  terminator     tonB terminator: bidirectional E. coli tonB-P14 transcription terminator
   3133..3173    -  terminator     bacterial terminator (fragment): putative bacterial transcription terminator
   3186..3431    +  CDS            bla(M) (fragment): β-lactamase lacking the signal sequence; bla(M); allows cytosolic expression of β-lactamase
   3597..4141    +  rep_origin     p15A ori: Plasmids containing the medium-copy-number p15A origin of replication can be propagated in E. coli cells that contain a second plasmid with the ColE1 origin.
   4229..4284    +  rep_origin     RSF ori (fragment): Plasmids containing the RSF 1030 origin of replication can be propagated in E. coli cells that contain additional plasmids with compatible origins.
   4383..4409    -  misc_feature   bom (fragment): basis of mobility region from pBR322
