[The description below was written by a language model from this plasmid's Addgene catalogue record and pLannotate feature annotations shown in this document.]
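Description:
IBMc226 is a bacterial expression plasmid built on pSB3A5*(BsaI-), a BioBrick-style backbone from which BsaI sites have been removed. It replicates in E. coli from a p15A origin, which the catalogue lists as low copy and which is compatible with ColE1-type plasmids, so it can be co-maintained alongside other circuit components. Selection is by ampicillin through a full-length β-lactamase gene. The sequenced record is 4,743 nt. Several transcription terminators (his operon, T3Te, tonB and a putative bacterial terminator fragment) flank the BioBrick prefix and suffix and insulate the cloning region from the rest of the backbone. A partial β-lactamase fragment and short RSF ori and bom fragments are also annotated; these look like backbone remnants or homology hits rather than functional parts.

The payload, assembled by Gibson cloning between the prefix and suffix, is an arabinose-inducible TetR cassette. araC is encoded on the reverse strand and is divergently transcribed from the araBAD promoter, here a SapI-free version. This promoter drives the tetR coding sequence, followed by a terminator. The element named "tet1" in the insert is not defined in the record. It sits just upstream of tetR, where the annotation tool reports a short lacIq promoter fragment, probably a chance match. AraC keeps PBAD repressed until L-arabinose is added, giving titratable production of the tetracycline repressor.

The cassette was made free of Type IIS restriction sites so that TetR can serve as the target protein in the depositors' "IBM" workflow. The associated publication describes a systematic approach to inserting split inteins into proteins, used to build Boolean logic gates and reduce basal activity.
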