Addgene plasmid #161944: IBMc226
Purpose: Contains Type IIS restriction site free elements for expressing protein to be split in IBM. TetR expression plasmid
Depositing lab: Baojun Wang. Depositing organization: University of Edinburgh. Publication: A systematic approach to inserting split inteins for Boolean logic gate engineering and basal activity reduction. Ho TYH, Shao A, Lu Z, Savilahti H, Menolascina F, Wang L, Dalchau N, Wang B. Nat Commun. 2021 Apr 13;12(1):2200. doi: 10.1038/s41467-021-22404-9. PubMed 33850130.
Backbone
  Vector backbone: pSB3A5*(BsaI-)
  Backbone manufacturer: Baojun Wang's Lab
  Vector type: Bacterial Expression
Growth in bacteria
  Bacterial resistance: Ampicillin, 100 μg/mL
  Growth temperature: 37°C
  Growth strain: DH5alpha
  Copy number: Low Copy
Gene/Insert
  Gene/Insert name: pSB3A5*(BsaI-)-PBAD(SapI-)-tet1-TetR-Ter
  Species: Synthetic
  Promoter: PBAD
  Cloning method: Gibson Cloning
  Sequencing primers: 5′ VF2 - TGCCACCTGACGTCTAAGAA; 3′ VR - ATTACCGCCTTTGAGTGAGC
Terms and licenses: Academic/Nonprofit Terms; Industry Terms: Not Available to Industry
How to cite: IBMc226 was a gift from Baojun Wang (Addgene plasmid # 161944 ; http://n2t.net/addgene:161944 ; RRID:Addgene_161944)
